>Addgene plasmid #198998 | pGL0_97 [J23108] | addgene full sequence | sequence record 401262 | Addgene NGS Result
TAGCGTGCGAACAGCACGCTATTGTTGTATCATTACTCGCATCCATTCTCAGGCTGTCTCGTCTCGTCTC
CGAGGTCTCAGGAGCTGACAGCTAGCTCAGTCCTAGGTATAATGCTAGCTACTTGAGACCACCCCAGGAT
ACATAGATTACCACAACTCCGAGCCCTTCCACCTAGCGTGCTAACCACGCACGCTATTGTTGTATCCCAT
ATAATGCAATCGTAGTCTACCTGACTGTACTTAGAAATGTGGCTTCGCCTTTGCCCACGCACCTGATCGC
TCCTCGTTTGCTTTTAAGGACCGGACGAACCACAGAGCATTAGAAGGCTAGGTGGAGGCTCAGTGATGAT
AAGTCTGCGATGGTGGATGCATGTGTCATGGTCATAGCTGTTTCCTGTGTGAAATTGTTATCCGCTCAGA
GGGCACAATCCTATTCCGCGCTATCCGACAATCTCCAAGACATTAGGTGGAGTTCAGTTCGGCGTATGGC
ATATGTCGCTGGAAAGAACATGTGAGCAAAAGGCCAGCAAAAGGCCAGGAACCGTAAAAAGGCCGCGTTG
CTGGCGTTTTTCCATAGGCTCCGCCCCCCTGACGAGCATCACAAAAATCGACGCTCAAGTCAGAGGTGGC
GAAACCCGACAGGACTATAAAGATACCAGGCGTTTCCCCCTGGAAGCTCCCTCGTGCGCTCTCCTGTTCC
GACCCTGCCGCTTACCGGATACCTGTCCGCCTTTCTCCCTTCGGGAAGCGTGGCGCTTTCTCATAGCTCA
CGCTGTAGGTATCTCAGTTCGGTGTAGGTCGTTCGCTCCAAGCTGGGCTGTGTGCACGAACCCCCCGTTC
AGCCCGACCGCTGCGCCTTATCCGGTAACTATCGTCTTGAGTCCAACCCGGTAAGACACGACTTATCGCC
ACTGGCAGCAGCCACTGGTAACAGGATTAGCAGAGCGAGGTATGTAGGCGGTGCTACAGAGTTCTTGAAG
TGGTGGCCTAACTACGGCTACACTAGAAGAACAGTATTTGGTATCTGCGCTCTGCTGAAGCCAGTTACCT
TCGGAAAAAGAGTTGGTAGCTCTTGATCCGGCAAACAAACCACCGCTGGTAGCGGTGGTTTTTTTGTTTG
CAAGCAGCAGATTACGCGCAGAAAAAAAGGATCTCAAGAAGATCCTTTGATCTTTTCTACGGGGTCTGAC
GCTCTATTCAACAAAGCCGCCGTCCCGTCAAGTCAGCGTAAATGGGTAGGGGGCTTCAAATCGTCCCCCC
ATACGATATAAGTTGTTACTAGTGCTTGGATTCTCACCAATAAAAAACGCCCGGCGGCAACCGAGCGTTC
TGAACAAATCCAGATGGAGTTCTGAGGTCATTACTGGATCTATCAACAGGAGTCCAAGCGAGCTCGATAT
CAAATTACGCCCCGCCCTGCCACTCATCGCAGTACTGTTGTAATTCATTAAGCATTCTGCCGACATGGAA
GCCATCACAAACGGCATGATGAACCTGAATCGCCAGCGGCATCAGCACCTTGTCGCCTTGCGTATAATAT
TTGCCCATGGTGAAAACGGGGGCGAAGAAGTTGTCCATATTGGCCACGTTTAAATCAAAACTGGTGAAAC
TCACCCAGGGATTGGCTGAGACGAAAAACATATTCTCAATAAACCCTTTAGGGAAATAGGCCAGGTTTTC
ACCGTAACACGCCACATCTTGCGAATATATGTGTAGAAACTGCCGGAAATCGTCGTGGTATTCACTCCAG
AGCGATGAAAACGTTTCAGTTTGCTCATGGAAAACGGTGTAACAAGGGTGAACACTATCCCATATCACCA
GCTCACCGTCTTTCATTGCCATACGAAATTCCGGATGAGCATTCATCAGGCGGGCAAGAATGTGAATAAA
GGCCGGATAAAACTTGTGCTTATTTTTCTTTACGGTCTTTAAAAAGGCCGTAATATCCAGCTGAACGGTC
TGGTTATAGGTACATTGAGCAACTGACTGAAATGCCTCAAAATGTTCTTTACGATGCCATTGGGATATAT
CAACGGTGGTATATCCAGTGATTTTTTTCTCCATTTTAGCTTCCTTAGCTCCTGAAAATCTCGATAACTC
AAAAAATACGCCCGGTAGTGATCTTATTTCATTATGGTGAAAGTTGGAACCTCTTACGTGCCGATCAACG
TCTCATTGATACCTGAAACAAAACCCATCGTACGGCCAAGGAAGTCTCCAATAACTGTGATCCACCACAA
GCGCCAGGGTTTTCCCAGTCACGACGTTGTAAAACGACGGCCAGTCATGCATAATCCGCACGCATCTGGA
ATAAGGAAGTGCCATTCCGCCTGACCT
Features (pLannotate 1.2.2; 7 found; start..end, strand, type, name):
     86..119     +  promoter       J23119 promoter: bacterial promoter (Registry of Standard Biological Parts BBa J23119)
    403..418     -  protein_bind   lac operator (fragment): The lac repressor binds to the lac operator to inhibit transcription in E. coli. This inhibition can be relieved by adding lactose or isopropyl-β-D-thiogalactopyranoside (IPTG). lac repressor encoded by lacI
    569..1157    -  rep_origin     ori: high-copy-number ColE1/pMB1/pBR322/pUC origin of replication
   1290..1384    -  terminator     lambda t0 terminator: transcription terminator from phage lambda
   1408..2064    -  CDS            cat: CAT_ECOLX - Experimental evidence at protein level: Swiss-Prot protein existence level 1. This enzyme is an effector of chloramphenicol resistance in bacteria. From Escherichia coli. This protein is used as a marker in many commonly used cloning vectors, such as pACYC184.
   2065..2167    -  promoter       cat promoter: promoter of the E. coli cat gene encoding chloramphenicol acetyltransferase
   2242..2285    -  CDS            lacZα (fragment): LacZα fragment of β-galactosidase; lacZ fragment
