[The description below was written by a language model from this plasmid's Addgene catalogue record and pLannotate feature annotations shown in this document.]
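Description:
pGL0_97 [J23108] is a small (about 2.3 kb) Level 0 part plasmid in the synthetic biology category, built on the pGLDV_17 backbone and intended as a storage and donor vector for a single standardized genetic part. It is propagated in E. coli from a high-copy ColE1/pMB1/pUC-type origin of replication and selected with chloramphenicol. Resistance comes from the cat gene (chloramphenicol acetyltransferase), which is driven by its native cat promoter and followed by the phage lambda t0 terminator. Short fragments of lacZα and of a lac operator are also annotated. These are most likely remnants of a screening cassette in the parental backbone, although the record does not say so.

The payload is J23108, a synthetic constitutive bacterial promoter from the Anderson promoter collection in the Registry of Standard Biological Parts, a family of short sigma70-type promoters that differ at a few positions and span a range of expression strengths. The automated annotation labels the 34 bp promoter feature as J23119, the consensus member of that family. This almost certainly reflects the close sequence similarity among the Anderson promoters rather than a different insert, but the feature table alone cannot distinguish the variants. No coding sequence, tag or reporter accompanies the promoter.

As a Level 0 part, the plasmid would typically supply this promoter to hierarchical modular assembly of larger transcription units, though the cloning method is listed as unknown. It belongs to a toolkit associated with work on high-throughput identification of functional origins of replication in non-model bacteria, where promoters of defined strength are useful for building expression cassettes.
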