Addgene plasmid #198998: pGL0_97 [J23108]
Purpose: Level 0 part
Depositing lab: Charlie Gilbert & Nili Ostrov & Cultivarium Tools. Depositing organization: Cultivarium, Convergent Research. Publication: A scalable framework for high-throughput identification of functional origins of replication in non-model bacteria. Gilbert C, Brumwell SL, Crits-Christoph A, Kang SC, Martin-Moldes Z, Alsharif W, Esmurria A, Nguyen M-A, Lee HH, Ostrov N. bioRxiv 2023.05.19.541510 10.1101/2023.05.19.541510.
Backbone
  Vector backbone: pGLDV_17
  Vector type: Synthetic Biology
Growth in bacteria
  Bacterial resistance: Chloramphenicol, 25 μg/mL
  Growth temperature: 37°C
  Growth strain: E. coli Zymo 10B
  Copy number: High Copy
Gene/Insert
  Gene/Insert name: J23108
  Species: Synthetic
  Cloning method: Unknown
Resource information
  A portion of this plasmid was derived from a plasmid made by: Christopher Anderson http://parts.igem.org/Promoters/Catalog/Anderson
Terms and licenses: Academic/Nonprofit Terms; Industry Terms: Not Available to Industry
How to cite: pGL0_97 [J23108] was a gift from Charlie Gilbert & Nili Ostrov & Cultivarium Tools (Addgene plasmid # 198998 ; http://n2t.net/addgene:198998 ; RRID:Addgene_198998)
